>Addgene plasmid #55975 | mPlum-H2B-2 | addgene full sequence | sequence record 368892 | Addgene NGS Result
ATATATGGAGTTCCGCGTTACATAACTTACGGTAAATGGCCCGCCTGGCTGACCGCCCAACGACCCCCGC
CCATTGACGTCAATAATGACGTATGTTCCCATAGTAACGCCAATAGGGACTTTCCATTGACGTCAATGGG
TGGAGTATTTACGGTAAACTGCCCACTTGGCAGTACATCAAGTGTATCATATGCCAAGTACGCCCCCTAT
TGACGTCAATGACGGTAAATGGCCCGCCTGGCATTATGCCCAGTACATGACCTTATGGGACTTTCCTACT
TGGCAGTACATCTACGTATTAGTCATCGCTATTACCATGGTGATGCGGTTTTGGCAGTACATCAATGGGC
GTGGATAGCGGTTTGACTCACGGGGATTTCCAAGTCTCCACCCCATTGACGTCAATGGGAGTTTGTTTTG
GCACCAAAATCAACGGGACTTTCCAAAATGTCGTAACAACTCCGCCCCATTGACGCAAATGGGCGGTAGG
CGTGTACGGTGGGAGGTCTATATAAGCAGAGCTGGTTTAGTGAACCGTCAGATCCGCTAGCGCTACCGGA
CTCAGATCTCGAGCTCAAGCTTCGAATTCTGCAGTCGACGGTACCGCCACCATGCCAGAGCCAGCGAAGT
CTGCTCCCGCCCCGAAAAAGGGCTCCAAGAAGGCGGTGACTAAGGCGCAGAAGAAAGGCGGCAAGAAGCG
CAAGCGCAGCCGCAAGGAGAGCTATTCCATCTATGTGTACAAGGTTCTGAAGCAGGTCCACCCTGACACC
GGCATTTCGTCCAAGGCCATGGGCATCATGAATTCGTTTGTGAACGACATTTTCGAGCGCATCGCAGGTG
AGGCTTCCCGCCTGGCGCATTACAACAAGCGCTCGACCATCACCTCCAGGGAGATCCAGACGGCCGTGCG
CCTGCTGCTGCCTGGGGAGTTGGCCAAGCACGCCGTGTCCGAGGGTACTAAGGCCATCACCAAGTACACC
AGCGCTAAGGATCCACCGGTCGCCACCATGGTGAGCAAGGGCGAGGAGGATAACATGGCCATCATCAAGG
AGTTCATGCGCTTCAAGGTGCACATGGAGGGCTCCGTGAACGGCCACGAGTTCGAGATCGAGGGCGAGGG
CGAGGGCCGCCCCTACGAGGGCACCCAGACCGCCAAGCTGAAGGTGACCAAGGGTGGCCCCCTGCCCTTC
GCCTGGGACATCCTGTCCCCTCAGTTCATGTACGGCTCCAAGGCCTACGTGAAGCACCCCGCCGACATCC
CCGACTACTTGAAGCTGTCCTTCCCCGAGGGCTTCAAGTGGGAGCGCGTGATGAACTTCGAGGACGGCGG
CGTGGTGACCGTGACCCAGGACTCCTCCCTGCAGGACGGCGAGTTCATCTACAAGGTGAAGCTGCGCGGC
ACCAACTTCCCCTCCGACGGCCCCGTAATGCAGAAGAAGACCATGGGCTGGGAGGCCTCCTCCGAGCGGA
TGTACCCCGAGGACGGCGCCCTGAAGGGCGAGATCAAGCAGAGGCTGAAGCTGAAGGACGGCGGCCACTA
CGACGCTGAGGTCAAGACCACCTACAAGGCCAAGAAGCCCGTGCAGCTGCCCGGCGCCTACAACGTCAAC
ATCAAGTTGGACATCACCTCCCACAACGAGGACTACACCATCGTGGAACAGTACGAACGCGCCGAGGGCC
GCCACTCCACCGGCGGCATGGACGAGCTGTACAAGTAAAGCGGCCGCGACTCTAGATCATAATCAGCCAT
ACCACATTTGTAGAGGTTTTACTTGCTTTAAAAAACCTCCCACACCTCCCCCTGAACCTGAAACATAAAA
TGAATGCAATTGTTGTTGTTAACTTGTTTATTGCAGCTTATAATGGTTACAAATAAAGCAATAGCATCAC
AAATTTCACAAATAAAGCATTTTTTTCACTGCATTCTAGTTGTGGTTTGTCCAAACTCATCAATGTATCT
TAAGGCGTAAATTGTAAGCGTTAATATTTTGTTAAAATTCGCGTTAAATTTTTGTTAAATCAGCTCATTT
TTTAACCAATAGGCCGAAATCGGCAAAATCCCTTATAAATCAAAAGAATAGACCGAGATAGGGT
[37 nt withheld, positions 2095-2131]
AAAGAACGTGGACTCCAACGTCAAAGG
[49 nt withheld, positions 2159-2207]
T
[91 nt withheld, positions 2209-2299]
G
[124 nt withheld, positions 2301-2424]
CAGGTGGCACTTTTCGGGGAAATGTGCGCGGAACCCCTATTTGTTTATTTTTCTAAATACATTCAAATAT
GTATCCGCTCATGAGACAATAACCCTGATAAATGCTTCAATAATATTGAAAAAGGAAGAGTCCTGAGGCG
GAAAGAACCAGCTGTGGAATGTGTGTCAGTTAGGGTGTGGAAAGTCCCCAGGCTCCCCAGCAGGCAGAAG
TATGCAAAGCATGCATCTCAATTAGTCAGCAACCAGGTGTGGAAAGTCCCCAGGCTCCCCAGCAGGCAGA
AGTATGCAAAGCATGCATCTCAATTAGTCAGCAACCATAGTCCCGCCCCTAACTCCGCCCATCCCGCCCC
TAACTCCGCCCAGTTCCGCCCATTCTCCGCCCCATGGCTGACTAATTTTTTTTATTTATGCAGAGGCCGA
GGCCGCCTCGGCCTCTGAGCTATTCCAGAAGTAGTGAGGAGGCTTTTTTGGAGGCCTAGGCTTTTGCAAA
GATCGATCAAGAGACAGGATGAGGATCGTTTCGCATGATTGAACAAGATGGATTGCACGCAGGTTCTCCG
GCCGCTTGGGTGGAGAGGCTATTCGGCTATGACTGGGCACAACAGACAATCGGCTGCTCTGATGCCGCCG
TGTTCCGGCTGTCAGCGCAGGGGCGCCCGGTTCTTTTTGTCAAGACCGACCTGTCCGGTGCCCTGAATGA
ACTGCAAGACGAGGCAGCGCGGCTATCGTGGCTGGCCACGACGGGCGTTCCTTGCGCAGCTGTGCTCGAC
GTTGTCACTGAAGCGGGAAGGGACTGGCTGCTATTGGGCGAAGTGCCGGGGCAGGATCTCCTGTCATCTC
ACCTTGCTCCTGCCGAGAAAGTATCCATCATGGCTGATGCAATGCGGCGGCTGCATACGCTTGATCCGGC
TACCTGCCCATTCGACCACCAAGCGAAACATCGCATCGAGCGAGCACGTACTCGGATGGAAGCCGGTCTT
GTCGATCAGGATGATCTGGACGAAGAGCATCAGGGGCTCGCGCCAGCCGAACTGTTCGCCAGGCTCAAGG
CGAGCATGCCCGACGGCGAGGATCTCGTCGTGACCCATGGCGATGCCTGCTTGCCGAATATCATGGTGGA
AAATGGCCGCTTTTCTGGATTCATCGACTGTGGCCGGCTGGGTGTGGCGGACCGCTATCAGGACATAGCG
TTGGCTACCCGTGATATTGCTGAAGAGCTTGGCGGCGAATGGGCTGACCGCTTCCTCGTGCTTTACGGTA
TCGCCGCTCCCGATTCGCAGCGCATCGCCTTCTATCGCCTTCTTGACGAGTTCTTCTGAGCGGGACTCTG
GGGTTCGAAATGACCGACCAAGCGACGCCCAACCTGCCATCACGAGATTTCGATTCCACCGCCGCCTTCT
ATGAAAGGTTGGGCTTCGGAATCGTTTTCCGGGACGCCGGCTGGATGATCCTCCAGCGCGGGGATCTCAT
GCTGGAGTTCTTCGCCCACCCTAGGGGGAGGCTAACTGAAACACGGAAGGAGACAATACCGGAAGGAACC
CGCGCTATGACGGCAATAAAAAGACAGAATAAAACGCACGGTGTTGGGTCGTTTGTTCATAAACGCGGGG
TTCGGTCCCAGGGCTGGCACTCTGTCGATACCCCACCGAGACCCCATTGGGGCCAATACGCCCGCGTTTC
TTCCTTTTCCCCACCCCACCCCCCAAGTTCGGGTGAAGGCCCAGGGCTCGCAGCCAACGTCGGGGCGGCA
GGCCCTGCCATAGCCTCAGGTTACTCATATATACTTTAGATTGATTTAAAACTTCATTTTTAATTTAAAA
GGATCTAGGTGAAGATCCTTTTTGATAATCTCATGACCAAAATCCCTTAACGTGAGTTTTCGTTCCACTG
AGCGTCAGACCCCGTAGAAAAGATCAAAGGATCTTCTTGAGATCCTTTTTTTCTGCGCGTAATCTGCTGC
TTGCAAACAAAAAAACCACCGCTACCAGCGGTGGTTTGTTTGCCGGATCAAGAGCTACCAACTCTTTTTC
CGAAGGTAACTGGCTTCAGCAGAGCGCAGATACCAAATACTGTTCTTCTAGTGTAGCCGTAGTTAGGCCA
CCACTTCAAGAACTCTGTAGCACCGCCTACATACCTCGCTCTGCTAATCCTGTTACCAGTGGCTGCTGCC
AGTGGCGATAAGTCGTGTCTTACCGGGTTGGACTCAAGACGATAGTTACCGGATAAGGCGCAGCGGTCGG
GCTGAACGGGGGGTTCGTGCACACAGCCCAGCTTGGAGCGAACGACCTACACCGAACTGAGATACCTACA
GCGTGAGCTATGAGAAAGCGCCACGCTTCCCGAAGGGAGAAAGGCGGACAGGTATCCGGTAAGCGGCAGG
GTCGGAACAGGAGAGCGCACGAGGGAGCTTCCAGGGGGAAACGCCTGGTATCTTTATAGTCCTGTCGGGT
TTCGCCACCTCTGACTTGAGCGTCGATTTTTGTGATGCTCGTCAGGGGGGCGGAGCCTATGGAAAAACGC
CAGCAACGCGGCCTTTTTACGGTTCCTGGCCTTTTGCTGGCCTTTTGCTCACATGTTCTTTCCTGCGTTA
TCCCCTGATTCTGTGGATAACCGTATTACCGCCATGCATTAGTTATTAATAGTAATCAATTACGGGGTCA
TTAGTTCATAGCCC
Features (pLannotate 1.2.2; 16 found; start..end, strand, type, name):
     16..319     +  enhancer       CMV enhancer: human cytomegalovirus immediate early enhancer
    320..523     +  promoter       CMV promoter: human cytomegalovirus (CMV) immediate early promoter
    546..607     +  misc_feature   MCS (fragment): multiple cloning site
    612..989     +  CDS            H2B: human histone H2B; HIST1H2BJ
   1008..1715    +  CDS            mCherry: mCherry is a basic (constitutively fluorescent) red fluorescent protein published in 2004, derived from Discosoma sp.. It is reported to be a very rapidly-maturing monomer with low acid sensitivity.
   1735..1818    +  CDS            large T antigen (fragment): large T antigen from SV40 (simian virus 40)
   1841..1962    +  polyA_signal   SV40 poly(A) signal: SV40 polyadenylation signal
   1996..2424    -  rep_origin     f1 ori (sequence partly withheld): f1 bacteriophage origin of replication; arrow indicates direction of (+) strand synthesis
   2451..2555    +  promoter       AmpR promoter: bla
   2557..2914    +  promoter       SV40 promoter: SV40 enhancer and early promoter
   2949..3743    +  CDS            NeoR/KanR: aminoglycoside phosphotransferase from Tn5; aph(3')-II (or nptII); confers resistance to neomycin, kanamycin, and G418 (Geneticin®)
   3764..3916    +  CDS            ble (fragment): BLE_KLEPN - Experimental evidence at protein level: Swiss-Prot protein existence level 1. Binding protein with a strong affinity to the bleomycin family of antibiotics. Binds to CL990; an antimitotic-antibiotic compound. From Klebsiella pneumoniae.
   3975..4022    +  polyA_signal   HSV TK poly(A) signal: herpes simplex virus thymidine kinase polyadenylation signal (Cole and Stacy, 1985)
   4113..4129    -  polyA_signal   bGH poly(A) signal (fragment): bovine growth hormone polyadenylation signal
   4351..4939    +  rep_origin     ori: high-copy-number ColE1/pMB1/pBR322/pUC origin of replication
   5054..5098    +  enhancer       CMV enhancer (fragment): human cytomegalovirus immediate early enhancer
