[The description below was written by a language model from this plasmid's Addgene catalogue record and pLannotate feature annotations shown in this document.]
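Description:
mPlum-H2B-2 is a mammalian expression plasmid that produces human histone H2B (HIST1H2BJ/H2BC11) fused to the far-red fluorescent protein mPlum, giving a marker for chromatin and the nucleus. The backbone has the layout of a standard fluorescent-protein fusion vector. It replicates at high copy in E. coli from a ColE1/pUC-type origin and also carries an f1 origin. A single NeoR/KanR (Tn5 aminoglycoside phosphotransferase) gene is driven by tandem bacterial (AmpR) and SV40 early promoters and terminated by the HSV TK polyadenylation signal. This one gene provides kanamycin selection in bacteria and G418 selection in mammalian cells.

The expression cassette uses the human CMV immediate early enhancer and promoter, followed by a remnant of the multiple cloning site, the H2B coding sequence, a short linker, and then the fluorescent protein, ending at the SV40 poly(A) signal. The feature order places the fluorescent protein at the C-terminus of H2B. The automated annotation labels this reading frame as mCherry. mPlum belongs to the same family of Discosoma-derived monomeric red proteins, so this is most likely a nearest-match call, and the catalogue identification as mPlum (excitation 590 nm, emission 649 nm) should be taken as authoritative. Short hits annotated as large T antigen, ble and bGH poly(A) fragments appear to be backbone remnants, not functional elements. The record notes D26G and V119I substitutions in H2B but does not state their significance. The 5,098 nt sequence is consistent with the stated backbone size plus the insert.

The construct is typically used for transient or stable expression to visualise nuclei, chromatin and mitotic chromosomes in live or fixed cells. Its far-red emission allows it to be combined with green or orange fluorescent markers in multicolour imaging.
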