Addgene plasmid #55975: mPlum-H2B-2
Purpose: Localization: Nucleus/Histones, Excitation: 590, Emission: 649
Depositing lab: Michael Davidson. Depositing organization: Florida State University, Tallahassee.
Backbone
  Vector backbone: mPlum
  Backbone size w/o insert (bp): 4750
  Vector type: Mammalian Expression
  Selectable markers: Neomycin (select with G418)
Growth in bacteria
  Bacterial resistance: Kanamycin, 50 μg/mL
  Growth temperature: 37°C
  Growth strain: DH5alpha
  Copy number: High Copy
Gene/Insert
  Gene/Insert name: H2B (alt names: Human Histone H2B; NM_021058.3)
  Species: H. sapiens (human)
  Mutation: D26G and V119I in H2B
  Entrez Gene: H2BC11 (a.k.a. H2B/r, H2BFR, H2BJ, HIST1H2BJ)
  Promoter: CMV
  Tag / fusion protein: mPlum
  Cloning method: Unknown
  Sequencing primers: 5′ CMV-F; 3′ SV40pA-R
Terms and licenses: Academic/Nonprofit Terms; Industry Terms: Not Available to Industry
Depositor comments: H. sapiens (human) Histone H2B. Excitation = 590; Emission = 649
How to cite: mPlum-H2B-2 was a gift from Michael Davidson (Addgene plasmid # 55975)
