>Addgene plasmid #55975 | mPlum-H2B-2 | depositor partial sequence | sequence record 86880 | insert sequence
ATCCGCTAGCGCTACCGGACTCAGATCTCGAGCTCAAGCTTCGAATTCTGCAGTCGACGGTACCGCCACC
ATGCCAGAGCCAGCGAAGTCTGCTCCCGCCCCGAAAAAGGGCTCCAAGAAGGCGGTGACTAAGGCGCAGA
AGAAAGGCGGCAAGAAGCGCAAGCGCAGCCGCAAGGAGAGCTATTCCATCTATGTGTACAAGGTTCTGAA
GCAGGTCCACCCTGACACCGGCATTTCGTCCAAGGCCATGGGCATCATGAATTCGTTTGTGAACGACATT
TTCGAGCGCATCGCAGGTGAGGCTTCCCGCCTGGCGCATTACAACAAGCGCTCGACCATCACCTCCAGGG
AGATCCAGACGGCCGTGCGCCTGCTGCTGCCTGGGGAGTTGGCCAAGCACGCCGTGTCCGAGGGTACTAA
GGCCATCACCAAGTACACCAGCGCTAAGGATCCAATGGTGAGCAAGGGCGAGGAGGTCATCAAGGAGTTC
ATGCGCTTCAAGGAGCACATGGAGGGCTCCGTGAACGGCCACGAGTTCGAGATCGAGGGCGAGGGCGAGG
GCCGCCCCTACGAGGGCACCCAGACCGCCAGGCTGAAGGTGACCAAGGGTGGCCCCCTGCCCTTCGCCTG
GGACATCCTGTCCCCTCAGATCATGTACGGCTCCAAGGCCTACGTGAAGCACCCCGCCGACATCCCCGAC
TACTTGAAGCTGTCCTTCCCCGAGGGCTTCAAGTGGGAGCGCGTGATGAACTTCGAGGACGGCGGCGTGG
TGACCGTGACCCAGGACTCCTCCCTGCAGGACGGCGAGTTCATCTACAAGGTGAAGGTGCGCGGCACCAA
CTTCCCCTCCGACGGCCCCGTAATGCAGAAGAAGACCATGGGCTGGGAGGCCTCCTCCGAGCGGATGTAC
CCCGAGGACGGCGCCCTGAAGGGCGAGATGAAGATGAGGCTGAGGCTGAAGGACGGCGGCCACTACGACG
CCGAGGTCAAGACCACCTACATGGCCAAGAAGCCCGTGCAGCTGCCCGGCGCCTACAAGACCGACATCAA
GCTGGACATCACCTCCCACAACGAGGACTACACCATCGTGGAACAGTACGAGCGCGCCGAGGGCCGCCAC
TCCACCGGCGCCTAAGCGGCCGCGACTCTAGATCATAATCAGCCATACCACATT
